>Addgene plasmid #204093 | pBP-R_MCD10 | addgene full sequence | sequence record 413897 | Addgene NGS Result
GAAGATCCTTTGATCTTTTCTACGGGGTCTGACGCTCAGTGGAACGAAAACTCACGTTAAGGGATTTTGG
TCATGAGATTATCAAAAAGGATCTTCACCTAGATCCTTTTAAATTAAAAATGAAGTTTTAAATCAATCTA
AAGTATATATGAGTAAACTTGGTCTGACAGCTCGAGGCTTGGATTCTCACCAATAAAAAACGCCCGGCGG
CAACCGAGCGTTCTGAACAAATCCAGATGGAGTTCTGAGGTCATTACTGGATCTATCAACAGGAGTCCAA
GCGAGCTCGATATCAAATTACGCCCCGCCCTGCCACTCATCGCAGTACTGTTGTAATTCATTAAGCATTC
TGCCGACATGGAAGCCATCACAAACGGCATGATGAACCTGAATCGCCAGCGGCATCAGCACCTTGTCGCC
TTGCGTATAATATTTGCCCATGGTGAAAACGGGGGCGAAGAAGTTGTCCATATTGGCCACGTTTAAATCA
AAACTGGTGAAACTCACCCAGGGATTGGCTGACACGAAAAACATATTCTCAATAAACCCTTTAGGGAAAT
AGGCCAGGTTTTCACCGTAACACGCCACATCTTGCGAATATATGTGTAGAAACTGCCGGAAATCGTCGTG
GTATTCACTCCAGAGCGATGAAAACGTTTCAGTTTGCTCATGGAAAACGGTGTAACAAGGGTGAACACTA
TCCCATATCACCAGCTCACCGTCTTTCATTGCCATACGAAATTCCGGATGAGCATTCATCAGGCGGGCAA
GAATGTGAATAAAGGCCGGATAAAACTTGTGCTTATTTTTCTTTACGGTCTTTAAAAAGGCCGTAATATC
CAGCTGAACGGTCTGGTTATAGGTACATTGAGCAACTGACTGAAATGCCTCAAAATGTTCTTTACGATGC
CATTGGGATATATCAACGGTGGTATATCCAGTGATTTTTTTCTCCATTTTAGCTTCCTTAGCTCCTGAAA
ATCTCGATAACTCAAAAAATACGCCCGGTAGTGATCTTATTTCATTATGGTGAAAGTTGGAACCTCTTAC
GTGCCCGATCAACTCGAGTGCCACCTGACGTCTAAGAAACCATTATTATCATGACATTAACCTATAAAAA
TAGGCGTATCACGAGGCAGAATTTCAGATAAAAAAAATCCTTAGCTTTCGCTAAGGATGATTTCTGGAAT
TCGCGGCCGCTTCTAGAATCTAGAGACGCATAGGTCTCAGTACTCTTAATCATGCGGAGGATCGTTTCAT
AAGAGACCCATGCCGTCTCATTAGCTGCAGTCCGGCAAAAAAGGGCAAGGTGTCACCACCCTGCCCTTTT
TCTTTAAAACCGAAAAGATTACTTCGCGTTATGCAGGCTTCCTCGCTCACTGACTCGCTGCGCTCGGTCG
TTCGGCTGCGGCGAGCGGTATCAGCTCACTCAAAGGCGGTAATACGGTTATCCACAGAATCAGGGGATAA
CGCAGGAAAGAACATGTGAGCAAAAGGCCAGCAAAAGGCCAGGAACCGTAAAAAGGCCGCGTTGCTGGCG
TTTTTCCACAGGCTCCGCCCCCCTGACGAGCATCACAAAAATCGACGCTCAAGTCAGAGGTGGCGAAACC
CGACAGGACTATAAAGATACCAGGCGTTTCCCCCTGGAAGCTCCCTCGTGCGCTCTCCTGTTCCGACCCT
GCCGCTTACCGGATACCTGTCCGCCTTTCTCCCTTCGGGAAGCGTGGCGCTTTCTCATAGCTCACGCTGT
AGGTATCTCAGTTCGGTGTAGGTCGTTCGCTCCAAGCTGGGCTGTGTGCACGAACCCCCCGTTCAGCCCG
ACCGCTGCGCCTTATCCGGTAACTATCGTCTTGAGTCCAACCCGGTAAGACACGACTTATCGCCACTGGC
AGCAGCCACTGGTAACAGGATTAGCAGAGCGAGGTATGTAGGCGGTGCTACAGAGTTCTTGAAGTGGTGG
CCTAACTACGGCTACACTAGAAGAACAGTATTTGGTATCTGCGCTCTGCTGAAGCCAGTTACCTTCGGAA
AAAGAGTTGGTAGCTCTTGATCCGGCAAACAAACCACCGCTGGTAGCGGTGGTTTTTTTGTTTGCAAGCA
GCAGATTACGCGCAGAAAAAAAGGATCTCAA
Features (pLannotate 1.2.2; 7 found; start..end, strand, type, name):
    183..277     -  terminator     lambda t0 terminator: transcription terminator from phage lambda
    301..957     -  CDS            cat: CAT_ECOLX - Experimental evidence at protein level: Swiss-Prot protein existence level 1. This enzyme is an effector of chloramphenicol resistance in bacteria. From Escherichia coli. This protein is used as a marker in many commonly used cloning vectors, such as pACYC184.
    958..1055    -  promoter       cat promoter: promoter of the E. coli cat gene encoding chloramphenicol acetyltransferase
   1141..1184    -  terminator     bacterial terminator: putative bacterial transcription terminator
   1187..1206    +  misc_feature   BioBrick prefix: BioBrick prefix for parts that start with "ATG"
   1291..1348    +  terminator     his operon terminator: This putative transcriptin terminator from the E. coli his operon has a 2-bp deletion introduced during synthesis. Its efficiency has not been determined.
   1543..2131    -  rep_origin     ori: high-copy-number ColE1/pMB1/pBR322/pUC origin of replication
