[The description below was written by a language model from this plasmid's Addgene catalogue record and pLannotate feature annotations shown in this document.]
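Description:
pBP-R_MCD10 is a small (about 2.1 kb) bacterial part-storage plasmid built on the iGEM pSB1C3 backbone. It carries a single synthetic regulatory element, the MCD10 medium-strength ribosome binding site, catalogued as a "Type 0 RBS part". That designation implies a basic, lowest-level component in a hierarchical modular assembly scheme, meant to be combined with promoter, coding sequence and terminator parts rather than to express anything itself. However, the record does not describe the assembly standard or the flanking sites used to release the part. The insert was placed in the backbone by Gibson cloning, and no mutations are noted.

The plasmid is maintained in E. coli at high copy from a ColE1/pMB1/pUC-type origin. Selection is with chloramphenicol through the cat gene, which encodes chloramphenicol acetyltransferase. This gene is driven by its native cat promoter and followed by the phage lambda t0 terminator.

The automated annotation does not label the RBS itself, which is too short and specialised to be recognised. It presumably lies in the short unannotated stretch between the BioBrick prefix and the his operon terminator. That cloning region is bracketed by a putative bacterial terminator upstream and the his operon terminator downstream, the standard pSB1C3 arrangement that insulates the part from read-through transcription from the backbone. No promoter, coding sequence or reporter is annotated in the insert region, so despite its "bacterial expression" classification, the construct serves as a source of a defined translation-initiation element for tuning protein expression levels in engineered bacterial gene circuits.
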