Addgene plasmid #204093: pBP-R_MCD10
Purpose: Type 0 RBS part
Depositing lab: Mikhail Shapiro. Depositing organization: California Institute of Technology.
Backbone
  Vector backbone: pSB1C3
  Backbone manufacturer: iGEM
  Vector type: Bacterial Expression
Growth in bacteria
  Bacterial resistance: Chloramphenicol, 25 μg/mL
  Growth temperature: 37°C
  Growth strain: NEB Stable
  Copy number: High Copy
Gene/Insert
  Gene/Insert name: MCD10 medium RBS
  Species: Synthetic
  Mutation: None
  Cloning method: Gibson Cloning
Terms and licenses: Academic/Nonprofit Terms; Industry Terms: Not Available to Industry
How to cite: pBP-R_MCD10 was a gift from Mikhail Shapiro (Addgene plasmid # 204093 ; http://n2t.net/addgene:204093 ; RRID:Addgene_204093)
